>Addgene plasmid #247624 | pFA6a-mIAA7-mCherry-HIS3MX6 | addgene full sequence | sequence record 495249 | Addgene NGS Result
GAACGCGGCCGCCAGCTGAAGCTTCGTACGCTGCAGGTCGACGGATCCCCGGGTTAATTAACGGCTTCTC
TGAGACCGTGGACCTGATGCTGAACCTGCAGTCCAATAAGGAGGGCTCTGTGGATCTGAAGAACGTGAGC
GCCGTGCCTAAGGAGAAGACCACACTGAAGGACCCATCCAAGCCCCCTGCCAAGGCACAGGTGGTGGGAT
GGCCACCCGTGCGGAACTACAGAAAGAATATGATGACCCAGCAGAAGACAAGCTCCTCCGGAGTGAGCAA
GGGCGAGGAGGATAACATGGCCATCATCAAGGAGTTCATGCGCTTCAAGGTGCACATGGAGGGCTCCGTG
AACGGCCACGAGTTTGAGATCGAGGGCGAGGGCGAGGGCCGCCCCTACGAGGGCACCCAGACCGCCAAGC
TGAAGGTGACCAAGGGTGGCCCCCTGCCCTTCGCCTGGGACATCCTGTCCCCTCAGTTCATGTACGGCTC
CAAGGCCTACGTGAAGCACCCCGCCGACATCCCCGACTACTTGAAGCTGTCCTTCCCCGAGGGCTTCAAG
TGGGAGCGCGTGATGAACTTCGAGGACGGCGGCGTGGTGACCGTGACCCAGGACTCCTCCCTGCAGGACG
GCGAGTTCATCTACAAGGTGAAGCTGCGCGGCACCAACTTCCCCTCCGACGGCCCCGTAATGCAGAAGAA
GACCATGGGCTGGGAGGCCTCCTCCGAGCGGATGTACCCCGAGGACGGCGCCCTGAAGGGCGAGATCAAG
CAGAGGCTGAAGCTGAAGGACGGCGGCCACTACGACGCTGAGGTCAAGACCACCTACAAGGCCAAGAAGC
CCGTGCAGCTGCCCGGCGCCTACAACGTCAACATCAAGTTGGACATCACCTCCCACAACGAGGACTACAC
CATCGTGGAACAGTACGAACGCGCCGAGGGCCGCCACTCCACCGGCGGCATGGACGAGCTGTACAAGTAG
GGCGCGCCACTTCTAAATAAGCGAATTTCTTATGATTTATGATTTTTATTATTAAATAAGTTATAAAAAA
AATAAGTGTATACAAATTTTAAAGTGACTCTTAGGTTTTAAAACGAAAATTCTTATTCTTGAGTAACTCT
TTCCTGTAGGTCAGGTTGCTTTCTCAGGTATAGTATGAGGTCGCTCTTATTGACCACACCTCTACCGGCA
GATCCGCTAGGGATAACAGGGTAATATAGATCTGTTTAGCTTGCCTCGTCCCCGCCGGGTCACCCGGCCA
GCGACATGGAGGCCCAGAATACCCTCCTTGACAGTCTTGACGTGCGCAGCTCAGGGGCATGATGTGACTG
TCGCCCGTACATTTAGCCCATACATCCCCATGTATAATCATTTGCATCCATACATTTTGATGGCCGCACG
GCGCGAAGCAAAAATTACGGCTCCTCGCTGCAGACCTGCGAGCAGGGAAACGCTCCCCTCACAGACGCGT
TGAATTGTCCCCACGCCGCGCCCCTGTAGAGAAATATAAAAGGTTAGGATTTGCCACTGAGGTTCTTCTT
TCATATACTTCCTTTTAAAATCTTGCTAGGATACAGTTCTCACATCACATCCGAACATAAACAACCATGG
CAGAACCAGCCCAAAAAAAGCAAAAACAAACTGTTCAGGAGCGCAAGGCGTTTATCTCCCGTATCACTAA
TGAAACTAAAATTCAAATCGCTATTTCGCTGAATGGTGGTTATATTCAAATAAAAGATTCGATTCTTCCT
GCAAAGAAGGATGACGATGTAGCTTCCCAAGCTACTCAGTCACAGGTCATCGATATTCACACAGGTGTTG
GCTTTTTGGATCATATGATCCATGCGTTGGCAAAACACTCTGGTTGGTCTCTTATTGTTGAATGTATTGG
TGACCTGCACATTGACGATCACCATACTACCGAAGATTGCGGTATCGCATTAGGGCAAGCGTTCAAAGAA
GCAATGGGTGCTGTCCGTGGTGTAAAAAGATTCGGTACTGGGTTCGCACCATTGGATGAGGCGCTATCAC
GTGCCGTAGTCGATTTATCTAGTAGACCATTTGCTGTAATCGACCTTGGATTGAAGAGAGAGATGATTGG
TGATTTATCCACTGAAATGATTCCACACTTTTTGGAAAGTTTCGCGGAGGCGGCCAGAATTACTTTGCAT
GTTGATTGTCTGAGAGGTTTCAACGATCACCACAGAAGTGAGAGTGCGTTCAAGGCTTTGGCTGTTGCCA
TAAGAGAAGCTATTTCTAGCAATGGCACCAATGACGTTCCCTCAACCAAAGGTGTTTTGATGTGAAGTAC
TGACAATAAAAAGATTCTTGTTTTCAAGAACTTGTCATTTGTATAGTTTTTTTATATTGTAGTTGTTCTA
TTTTAATCAAATGTTAGCGTGATTTATATTTTTTTTCGCCTCGACATCATCTGCCCAGATGCGAAGTTAA
GTGCGCAGAAAGTAATATCATGCGTCAATCGTATGTGAATGCTGGTCGCTATACTGCTGTCGATTCGATA
CTAACGCCGCCATCCAGTTTAAACGAGCTCGAATTCATCGATGATATCAGATCCACTAGTGGCCTATGCG
GCCGCGGATCTGCCGGTCTCCCTATAGTGAGTCGTATTAATTTCGATAAGCCAGGTTAACCTGCATTAAT
GAATCGGCCAACGCGCGGGGAGAGGCGGTTTGCGTATTGGGCGCTCTTCCGCTTCCTCGCTCACTGACTC
GCTGCGCTCGGTCGTTCGGCTGCGGCGAGCGGTATCAGCTCACTCAAAGGCGGTAATACGGTTATCCACA
GAATCAGGGGATAACGCAGGAAAGAACATGTGAGCAAAAGGCCAGCAAAAGGCCAGGAACCGTAAAAAGG
CCGCGTTGCTGGCGTTTTTCCATAGGCTCCGCCCCCCTGACGAGCATCACAAAAATCGACGCTCAAGTCA
GAGGTGGCGAAACCCGACAGGACTATAAAGATACCAGGCGTTTCCCCCTGGAAGCTCCCTCGTGCGCTCT
CCTGTTCCGACCCTGCCGCTTACCGGATACCTGTCCGCCTTTCTCCCTTCGGGAAGCGTGGCGCTTTCTC
ATAGCTCACGCTGTAGGTATCTCAGTTCGGTGTAGGTCGTTCGCTCCAAGCTGGGCTGTGTGCACGAACC
CCCCGTTCAGCCCGACCGCTGCGCCTTATCCGGTAACTATCGTCTTGAGTCCAACCCGGTAAGACACGAC
TTATCGCCACTGGCAGCAGCCACTGGTAACAGGATTAGCAGAGCGAGGTATGTAGGCGGTGCTACAGAGT
TCTTGAAGTGGTGGCCTAACTACGGCTACACTAGAAGAACAGTATTTGGTATCTGCGCTCTGCTGAAGCC
AGTTACCTTCGGAAAAAGAGTTGGTAGCTCTTGATCCGGCAAACAAACCACCGCTGGTAGCGGTGGTTTT
TTTGTTTGCAAGCAGCAGATTACGCGCAGAAAAAAAGGATCTCAAGAAGATCCTTTGATCTTTTCTACGG
GGTCTGACGCTCAGTGGAACGAAAACTCACGTTAAGGGATTTTGGTCATGAGATTATCAAAAAGGATCTT
CACCTAGATCCTTTTAAATTAAAAATGAAGTTTTAAATCAATCTAAAGTATATATGAGTAAACTTGGTCT
GACAGTTACCAATGCTTAATCAGCGAGGCACCTATCTCAGCGATCTGTCTATTTCGTTCATCCATAGTTG
CCTGACTCCCCGTCGTGTAGATAACTACGATACGGGAGGGCTTACCATCTGGCCCCAGTGCTGCAATGAT
ACCGCGAGACCCACGCTCACCGGCTCCAGATTTATCAGCAATAAACCAGCCAGCCGGAAGGGCCGAGCGC
AGAAGTGGTCCTGCAACTTTATCCGCCTCCATCCAGTCTATTAATTGTTGCCGGGAAGCTAGAGTAAGTA
GTTCGCCAGTTAATAGTTTGCGCAACGTTGTTGCCATTGCTACAGGCATCGTGGTGTCACGCTCGTCGTT
TGGTATGGCTTCATTCAGCTCCGGTTCCCAACGATCAAGGCGAGTTACATGATCCCCCATGTTGTGCAAA
AAAGCGGTTAGCTCCTTCGGTCCTCCGATCGTTGTCAGAAGTAAGTTGGCCGCAGTGTTATCACTCATGG
TTATGGCAGCACTGCATAATTCTCTTACTGTCATGCCATCCGTAAGATGCTTTTCTGTGACTGGTGAGTA
CTCAACCAAGTCATTCTGAGAATAGTGTATGCGGCGACCGAGTTGCTCTTGCCCGGCGTCAATACGGGAT
AATACCGCGCCACATAGCAGAACTTTAAAAGTGCTCATCATTGGAAAACGTTCTTCGGGGCGAAAACTCT
CAAGGATCTTACCGCTGTTGAGATCCAGTTCGATGTAACCCACTCGTGCACCCAACTGATCTTCAGCATC
TTTTACTTTCACCAGCGTTTCTGGGTGAGCAAAAACAGGAAGGCAAAATGCCGCAAAAAAGGGAATAAGG
GCGACACGGAAATGTTGAATACTCATACTCTTCCTTTTTCAATATTATTGAAGCATTTATCAGGGTTATT
GTCTCATGAGCGGATACATATTTGAATGTATTTAGAAAAATAAACAAATAGGGGTTCCGCGCACATTTCC
CCGAAAAGTGCCACCTGACGTCTAAGAAACCATTATTATCATGACATTAACCTATAAAAATAGGCGTATC
ACGAGGCCCTTTCGTCTCGCGCGTTTCGGTGATGACGGTGAAAACCTCTGACACATGCAGCTCCCGGAGA
CGGTCACAGCTTGTCTGTAAGCGGATGCCGGGAGCAGACAAGCCCGTCAGGGCGCGTCAGCGGGTGTTGG
CGGGTGTCGGGGCTGGCTTAACTATGCGGCATCAGAGCAGATTGTACTGAGAGTGCACCATATGGACATA
TTGTCGTTAGAACGCGGCTACAATTAATACATAACCTTATGTATCATACACATACGATTTAGGTGACACT
ATA
Features (pLannotate 1.2.2; 14 found; start..end, strand, type, name):
     15..266     +  CDS            IAA7 (fragment): IAA7_ARATH - Also known as AXR2. Experimental evidence at protein level: Swiss-Prot protein existence level 1. Aux/IAA proteins are short-lived transcriptional factors that function as repressors of early auxin response genes at low auxin concentrations. Repression is thought to result from the interaction with auxin response factors (ARFs), proteins that bind to the auxin- responsive promoter element (AuxRE). Formation of heterodimers with ARF proteins may alter their ability to modulate early auxin response genes expression. From Arabidopsis thaliana (Mouse-ear cress).
    273..980     +  CDS            mCherry: monomeric derivative of DsRed fluorescent protein (Shaner et al., 2004) mammalian codon-optimized
   1001..1188    +  terminator     ADH1 terminator: S. cerevisiae ADH1; transcription terminator for the S. cerevisiae alcohol dehydrogenase 1 (ADH1) gene
   1263..1606    +  promoter       TEF promoter: Ashbya gossypii TEF promoter
   1649..2302    +  CDS            HIS3: HIS7_YEAST - Experimental evidence at protein level: Swiss-Prot protein existence level 1. From Saccharomyces cerevisiae (strain ATCC 204508 / S288c) (Baker's yeast).
   2309..2506    +  terminator     TEF terminator: Ashbya gossypii TEF terminator
   2611..2629    -  promoter       T7 promoter: promoter for bacteriophage T7 RNA polymerase
   2651..2704    -  CDS            lacI (fragment): lac repressor; lacI; The lac repressor binds to the lac operator to inhibit transcription in E. coli. This inhibition can be relieved by adding lactose or isopropyl-β-D-thiogalactopyranoside (IPTG).
   2887..3475    -  rep_origin     ori: high-copy-number ColE1/pMB1/pBR322/pUC origin of replication
   3646..4506    -  CDS            AmpR: β-lactamase; bla; confers resistance to ampicillin, carbenicillin, and related antibiotics
   4507..4611    -  promoter       AmpR promoter: bla
   4706..4741    +  CDS            rop (fragment): Rop protein, which maintains plasmids at low copy number; rop
   4843..4894    +  misc_feature   bom (fragment): basis of mobility region from pBR322
   4957..2       +  promoter       SP6 promoter (across the origin): promoter for bacteriophage SP6 RNA polymerase
