[The description below was written by a language model from this plasmid's Addgene catalogue record and pLannotate feature annotations shown in this document.]
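Description:
pFA6a-mIAA7-mCherry-HIS3MX6 is a yeast gene-tagging plasmid built on the pFA6a backbone, the type of vector generally used as a PCR template for integrating cassettes into the budding yeast genome by homologous recombination. Consistent with this, the annotated 4,973 nt sequence shows no yeast replication origin or centromere. In E. coli it is maintained at high copy through a ColE1/pUC-type origin and selected with ampicillin via the AmpR β-lactamase gene and its promoter. Short remnants of lacI, rop and bom, together with flanking T7 and SP6 promoters, are leftovers of the cloning backbone and play no evident role in the tagging function.

The payload begins with mIAA7, a fragment of the Arabidopsis thaliana Aux/IAA protein IAA7 (AXR2), a short-lived auxin-responsive repressor whose degron region is exploited for auxin-inducible degradation. It is followed directly by mCherry, a monomeric red fluorescent protein fused at its C-terminal side, and then by the S. cerevisiae ADH1 terminator. No promoter lies upstream of this reading frame, as expected for a module meant to be joined in frame to the 3′ end of a chromosomal gene, so that the tagged protein is expressed from its native promoter. Downstream sits the HIS3MX6 marker, a HIS3 coding sequence between the Ashbya gossypii TEF promoter and terminator, which allows selection of integrants by histidine prototrophy in his3 mutant strains.

The stated purpose is yeast gene tagging with mIAA7. The resulting fusions can be followed by red fluorescence and, in strains providing a suitable auxin receptor F-box protein (not encoded on this plasmid), depleted by adding auxin. The plasmid comes from a systematic comparison of auxin-inducible degradation tools in budding yeast.
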