Addgene plasmid #247624: pFA6a-mIAA7-mCherry-HIS3MX6
Purpose: Yeast gene tagging with mIAA7
Depositing lab: Sebastian Schuck. Depositing organization: Universitaet Heidelberg. Publication: Systematic evaluation of tools for auxin-inducible protein degradation in budding yeast. Hubbe P, Sharma C, Pajonk O, Peters N, Guschtschin-Schmidt N, Friemel N, Schuck S. Mol Biol Cell. 2026 Feb 1;37(2):mr2. doi: 10.1091/mbc.E25-12-0571. Epub 2025 Dec 16. PubMed 41400934.
Backbone
  Vector backbone: pFA6a
  Vector type: Yeast Expression
Growth in bacteria
  Bacterial resistance: Ampicillin, 100 μg/mL
  Growth temperature: 37°C
  Growth strain: DH5alpha
  Copy number: High Copy
Gene/Insert
  Gene/Insert name: mIAA7
  Species: A. thaliana (mustard weed)
  Tag / fusion protein: mCherry (C terminal on insert)
  Cloning method: Gibson Cloning
Terms and licenses: Academic/Nonprofit Terms; Industry Terms: Not Available to Industry
Depositor comments: Also known as pSS1626. Please visit https://doi.org/10.1101/2025.09.24.678194 for bioRxiv preprint.
How to cite: pFA6a-mIAA7-mCherry-HIS3MX6 was a gift from Sebastian Schuck (Addgene plasmid # 247624 ; http://n2t.net/addgene:247624 ; RRID:Addgene_247624)
